Addgene plasmid #144270: TFORF1045
Purpose: Lentiviral vector for overexpressing transcription factor ORFs with unique 24-bp barcodes. Barcodes facilitate identification of transcription factors in pooled screens.
Depositing lab: Feng Zhang. Depositing organization: Broad Institute. Publication: A transcription factor atlas of directed differentiation. Joung J, Ma S, Tay T, Geiger-Schuller KR, Kirchgatterer PC, Verdine VK, Guo B, Arias-Garcia MA, Allen WE, Singh A, Kuksenko O, Abudayyeh OO, Gootenberg JS, Fu Z, Macrae RK, Buenrostro JD, Regev A, Zhang F. Cell. 2023 Jan 5;186(1):209-229.e26. doi: 10.1016/j.cell.2022.11.026. PubMed 36608654.
Backbone
  Vector backbone: pLX_TRC317
  Backbone manufacturer: Broad Institute Genetic Perturbation Platform
  Backbone size w/o insert (bp): 8264
  Vector type: Mammalian Expression, Lentiviral
  Selectable markers: Puromycin
Growth in bacteria
  Bacterial resistance: Ampicillin, 100 μg/mL
  Growth temperature: 37°C
  Growth strain: NEB Stable
  Copy number: High Copy
Gene/Insert
  Gene/Insert name: TSC22D2
  Species: H. sapiens (human)
  Insert size (bp): 2444
  Entrez Gene: TSC22D2 (a.k.a. TILZ4a, TILZ4b, TILZ4c)
  Promoter: EF1a
  Cloning method: Unknown
  Sequencing primers: 5′ GGGTGGAGACTGAAGTTAGGCCAG; 3′ CACATAGCGTAAAAGGAGCAACATAG
Terms and licenses: Academic/Nonprofit Terms; Industry Terms: Not Available to Industry
Depositor comments: NM_014779,ENST00000361875 . The transcription factor ORF portion of this plasmid was synthesized by Genewiz. Please test multiple small colonies in case of plasmid recombination. To make this collection available in a timely manner, a portion of this collection was not fully sequenced by Addgene. If an Addgene verified full plasmid sequence is not available, please contact us prior to placing an order to request the full sequence.
How to cite: TFORF1045 was a gift from Feng Zhang (Addgene plasmid # 144270 ; http://n2t.net/addgene:144270 ; RRID:Addgene_144270)
