[The description below was written by a language model from this plasmid's Addgene catalogue record and pLannotate feature annotations shown in this document.]
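Description:
TFORF1045 is a third-generation-style, self-inactivating lentiviral expression plasmid built on the pLX_TRC317 backbone and carrying the human TSC22D2 open reading frame. It belongs to a barcoded transcription factor ORF collection. In bacteria it is maintained through a high-copy ColE1/pUC-type origin and selected with ampicillin via the β-lactamase gene. An f1 origin and remnants of a lac/T7/T3 cloning region are also annotated in the backbone. The depositor notes that the plasmid can recombine, which is a common issue with LTR-containing vectors.

The viral genome is transcribed in packaging cells from an RSV promoter fused to a truncated HIV-1 5' LTR. This is followed by the Ψ packaging signal with a partial gag sequence, the Rev response element for Rev-dependent nuclear export, and a cPPT/CTS element that aids nuclear import of the reverse-transcribed genome. An SV40 early promoter drives puromycin N-acetyltransferase, allowing selection of transduced mammalian cells. Downstream, the strong constitutive EF-1α promoter drives TSC22D2, with a WPRE after the ORF to enhance transcript stability and expression. The cassette ends at a ΔU3 3' LTR, which inactivates LTR promoter activity after integration, followed by an SV40 polyadenylation signal.

According to the record, each ORF in the collection is paired with a unique 24-bp barcode. The barcode is not annotated in the feature table, so its exact position is not stated. The short region between the ORF and the WPRE, where a small U6-like fragment is called, is a plausible location. The barcodes let the overexpressed transcription factor be identified by sequencing in pooled overexpression screens, such as screens for factors that direct cell differentiation.
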