Features (pLannotate 1.2.2; 31 found; start..end, strand, type, name):
      5..231     +  promoter       RSV promoter: Rous sarcoma virus enhancer/promoter
    232..412     +  LTR            5' LTR (truncated): truncated 5' long terminal repeat (LTR) from HIV-1
    459..584     +  misc_feature   HIV-1 Ψ: packaging signal of human immunodeficiency virus type 1
    568..931     +  CDS            HIV-1 gag (fragment): gag protein from human immunodeficiency virus 1; gag
   1077..1310    +  misc_feature   RRE: The Rev response element (RRE) of HIV-1 allows for Rev-dependent mRNA export from the nucleus to the cytoplasm.
   1687..1713    +  CDS            Rev (fragment): human immunodeficiency virus 1 (HIV-1) Rev protein; rev; enhances nuclear export of unspliced and incompletely spliced viral mRNAs
   1720..1743    +  promoter       SV40 promoter (fragment): SV40 early promoter
   1744..1815    +  promoter       SV40 promoter (fragment): SV40 enhancer and early promoter
   1839..1974    +  rep_origin     SV40 ori: SV40 origin of replication
   2020..2616    +  CDS            PuroR (fragment): puromycin N-acetyltransferase; pac from Streptomyces; confers resistance to puromycin
   2665..2782    +  misc_feature   cPPT/CTS: central polypurine tract and central termination sequence of HIV-1
   2847..2913    +  CDS            small t antigen (fragment): SV40 (simian virus 40) small t antigen
   2920..4098    +  promoter       EF-1α promoter: strong constitutive promoter for human elongation factor EF-1α
   4115..6454    +  CDS            TSC22D2: T22D2_HUMAN - Also known as KIAA0669, TILZ4. Experimental evidence at protein level: Swiss-Prot protein existence level 1. From Homo sapiens (Human).
   6470..6523    +  promoter       U6 promoter (fragment): RNA polymerase III promoter for human U6 snRNA
   6565..7153    +  misc_feature   WPRE: woodchuck hepatitis virus posttranscriptional regulatory element
   7204..7223    +  misc_feature   cPPT/CTS (fragment): central polypurine tract and central termination sequence of HIV-1
   7225..7458    +  LTR            3' LTR (ΔU3): self-inactivating 3' long terminal repeat (LTR) from HIV-1
   7536..7657    +  polyA_signal   SV40 poly(A) signal: SV40 polyadenylation signal
   7697..7832    +  rep_origin     SV40 ori: SV40 origin of replication
   7853..7871    -  promoter       T7 promoter: promoter for bacteriophage T7 RNA polymerase
   7879..8034    +  CDS            lacZα (fragment): LacZα fragment of β-galactosidase; lacZ fragment
   8039..8467    +  rep_origin     f1 ori (sequence partly withheld): f1 bacteriophage origin of replication; arrow indicates direction of (+) strand synthesis
   8520..8624    +  promoter       AmpR promoter: bla
   8625..9485    +  CDS            AmpR: β-lactamase; bla; confers resistance to ampicillin, carbenicillin, and related antibiotics
   9656..10244   +  rep_origin     ori: high-copy-number ColE1/pMB1/pBR322/pUC origin of replication
  10427..10519   +  CDS            lacI (fragment): lac repressor; lacI; The lac repressor binds to the lac operator to inhibit transcription in E. coli. This inhibition can be relieved by adding lactose or isopropyl-β-D-thiogalactopyranoside (IPTG).
  10532..10553   +  protein_bind   CAP binding site: CAP binding activates transcription in the presence of cAMP. E. coli catabolite activator protein
  10568..10598   +  promoter       lac promoter: promoter for the E. coli lac operon
  10602..10624   +  protein_bind   lac operator (fragment): The lac repressor binds to the lac operator to inhibit transcription in E. coli. This inhibition can be relieved by adding lactose or isopropyl-β-D-thiogalactopyranoside (IPTG). lac repressor encoded by lacI
  10667..10685   +  promoter       T3 promoter: promoter for bacteriophage T3 RNA polymerase
>Addgene plasmid #144270 | TFORF1045 | addgene full sequence | sequence record 404136 | Addgene NGS Result
TTAATGTAGTCTTATGCAATACTCTTGTAGTCTTGCAACATGGTAACGATGAGTTAGCAACATGCCTTAC
AAGGAGAGAAAAAGCACCGTGCATGCCGATTGGTGGAAGTAAGGTGGTACGATCGTGCCTTATTAGGAAG
GCAACAGACGGGTCTGACATGGATTGGACGAACCACTGAATTGCCGCATTGCAGAGATATTGTATTTAAG
TGCCTAGCTCGATACATAAACGGGTCTCTCTGGTTAGACCAGATCTGAGCCTGGGAGCTCTCTGGCTAAC
TAGGGAACCCACTGCTTAAGCCTCAATAAAGCTTGCCTTGAGTGCTTCAAGTAGTGTGTGCCCGTCTGTT
GTGTGACTCTGGTAACTAGAGATCCCTCAGACCCTTTTAGTCAGTGTGGAAAATCTCTAGCAGTGGCGCC
CGAACAGGGACTTGAAAGCGAAAGGGAAACCAGAGGAGCTCTCTCGACGCAGGACTCGGCTTGCTGAAGC
GCGCACGGCAAGAGGCGAGGGGCGGCGACTGGTGAGTACGCCAAAAATTTTGACTAGCGGAGGCTAGAAG
GAGAGAGATGGGTGCGAGAGCGTCAGTATTAAGCGGGGGAGAATTAGATCGCGATGGGAAAAAATTCGGT
TAAGGCCAGGGGGAAAGAAAAAATATAAATTAAAACATATAGTATGGGCAAGCAGGGAGCTAGAACGATT
CGCAGTTAATCCTGGCCTGTTAGAAACATCAGAAGGCTGTAGACAAATACTGGGACAGCTACAACCATCC
CTTCAGACAGGATCAGAAGAACTTAGATCATTATATAATACAGTAGCAACCCTCTATTGTGTGCATCAAA
GGATAGAGATAAAAGACACCAAGGAAGCTTTAGACAAGATAGAGGAAGAGCAAAACAAAAGTAAGACCAC
CGCACAGCAAGCGGCCGCTGATCTTCAGACCTGGAGGAGGAGATATGAGGGACAATTGGAGAAGTGAATT
ATATAAATATAAAGTAGTAAAAATTGAACCATTAGGAGTAGCACCCACCAAGGCAAAGAGAAGAGTGGTG
CAGAGAGAAAAAAGAGCAGTGGGAATAGGAGCTTTGTTCCTTGGGTTCTTGGGAGCAGCAGGAAGCACTA
TGGGCGCAGCGTCAATGACGCTGACGGTACAGGCCAGACAATTATTGTCTGGTATAGTGCAGCAGCAGAA
CAATTTGCTGAGGGCTATTGAGGCGCAACAGCATCTGTTGCAACTCACAGTCTGGGGCATCAAGCAGCTC
CAGGCAAGAATCCTGGCTGTGGAAAGATACCTAAAGGATCAACAGCTCCTGGGGATTTGGGGTTGCTCTG
GAAAACTCATTTGCACCACTGCTGTGCCTTGGAATGCTAGTTGGAGTAATAAATCTCTGGAACAGATTTG
GAATCACACGACCTGGATGGAGTGGGACAGAGAAATTAACAATTACACAAGCTTAATACACTCCTTAATT
GAAGAATCGCAAAACCAGCAAGAAAAGAATGAACAAGAATTATTGGAATTAGATAAATGGGCAAGTTTGT
GGAATTGGTTTAACATAACAAATTGGCTGTGGTATATAAAATTATTCATAATGATAGTAGGAGGCTTGGT
AGGTTTAAGAATAGTTTTTGCTGTACTTTCTATAGTGAATAGAGTTAGGCAGGGATATTCACCATTATCG
TTTCAGACCCACCTCCCAACCCCGAGGGGACCCATGCATTGCATCTCAATTAGTCAGCAACCAGGTGTGG
AAAGTCCCCAGGCTCCCCAGCAGGCAGAAGTATGCAAAGCATGCGTCTCAATTAGTCAGCAACCATAGTC
CCGCCCCTAACTCCGCCCATCCCGCCCCTAACTCCGCCCAGTTCCGCCCATTCTCCGCCCCATGGCTGAC
TAATTTTTTTTATTTATGCAGAGGCCGAGGCCGCCTCGGCCTCTGAGCTATTCCAGAAGTAGTGAGGAGG
CTTTTTTGGAGGCCTAGGCTTTTGCAAAAAGCTTTCTAGAGGTACCACCGGAGCTTACCATGACCGAGTA
CAAGCCCACGGTGCGCCTCGCCACCCGCGACGACGTCCCCAGGGCCGTACGCACCCTCGCCGCCGCGTTC
GCCGACTACCCCGCCACGCGCCACACCGTCGATCCGGACCGCCACATCGAGCGGGTCACCGAGCTGCAAG
AACTCTTCCTCACGCGCGTCGGGCTCGACATCGGCAAGGTGTGGGTCGCGGACGACGGCGCCGCCGTGGC
GGTCTGGACCACGCCGGAGAGCGTCGAAGCGGGGGCGGTGTTCGCCGAGATCGGCCCGCGCATGGCCGAG
TTGAGCGGTTCCCGGCTGGCCGCGCAGCAACAGATGGAAGGCCTCCTGGCGCCGCACCGGCCCAAGGAGC
CCGCGTGGTTCCTGGCCACCGTCGGCGTCTCGCCCGACCACCAGGGCAAGGGTCTGGGCAGCGCCGTCGT
GCTCCCCGGAGTGGAGGCGGCCGAGCGCGCCGGGGTGCCCGCCTTCCTGGAGACCTCCGCGCCCCGCAAC
CTCCCCTTCTACGAGCGGCTCGGCTTCACCGTCACCGCCGACGTCGAGGTGCCCGAAGGACCGCGCACCT
GGTGCATGACCCGCAAGCCCGGTGCCAGTTAACGAATTCTAGATCTTGAGACAAATGGCAGTATTCATCC
ACAATTTTAAAAGAAAAGGGGGGATTGGGGGGTACAGTGCAGGGGAAAGAATAGTAGACATAATAGCAAC
AGACATACAAACTAAAGAATTACAAAAACAAATTACAAAAATTCAAAATTTTCGGGTTTATTACAGGGAC
AGCAGAGATCCACTTTGGCGCCGGCTCGAGGCCTGCAGGTGCAAAGATGGATAAAGTTTTAAACAGAGAG
GAATCTTTGCAGCTAATGGACCTTCTAGGTCTTGAAAGGAGTGGGAATTGGCTCCGGTGCCCGTCAGTGG
GCAGAGCGCACATCGCCCACAGTCCCCGAGAAGTTGGGGGGAGGGGTCGGCAATTGAACCGGTGCCTAGA
GAAGGTGGCGCGGGGTAAACTGGGAAAGTGATGTCGTGTACTGGCTCCGCCTTTTTCCCGAGGGTGGGGG
AGAACCGTATATAAGTGCAGTAGTCGCCGTGAACGTTCTTTTTCGCAACGGGTTTGCCGCCAGAACACAG
GTAAGTGCCGTGTGTGGTTCCCGCGGGCCTGGCCTCTTTACGGGTTATGGCCCTTGCGTGCCTTGAATTA
CTTCCACCTGGCTGCAGTACGTGATTCTTGATCCCGAGCTTCGGGTTGGAAGTGGGTGGGAGAGTTCGAG
GCCTTGCGCTTAAGGAGCCCCTTCGCCTCGTGCTTGAGTTGAGGCCTGGCCTGGGCGCTGGGGCCGCCGC
GTGCGAATCTGGTGGCACCTTCGCGCCTGTCTCGCTGCTTTCGATAAGTCTCTAGCCATTTAAAATTTTT
GATGACCTGCTGCGACGCTTTTTTTCTGGCAAGATAGTCTTGTAAATGCGGGCCAAGATCTGCACACTGG
TATTTCGGTTTTTGGGGCCGCGGGCGGCGACGGGGCCCGTGCGTCCCAGCGCACATGTTCGGCGAGGCGG
GGCCTGCGAGCGCGGCCACCGAGAATCGGACGGGGGTAGTCTCAAGCTGGCCGGCCTGCTCTGGTGCCTG
GCCTCGCGCCGCCGTGTATCGCCCCGCCCTGGGCGGCAAGGCTGGCCCGGTCGGCACCAGTTGCGTGAGC
GGAAAGATGGCCGCTTCCCGGCCCTGCTGCAGGGAGCTCAAAATGGAGGACGCGGCGCTCGGGAGAGCGG
GCGGGTGAGTCACCCACACAAAGGAAAAGGGCCTTTCCGTCCTCAGCCGTCGCTTCATGTGACTCCACGG
AGTACCGGGCGCCGTCCAGGCACCTCGATTAGTTCTCGAGCTTTTGGAGTACGTCGTCTTTAGGTTGGGG
GGAGGGGTTTTATGCGATGGAGTTTCCCCACACTGAGTGGGTGGAGACTGAAGTTAGGCCAGCTTGGCAC
TTGATGTAATTCTCCTTGGAATTTGCCCTTTTTGAGTTTGGATCTTGGTTCATTCTCAAGCCTCAGACAG
TGGTTCAAAGTTTTTTTCTTCCATTTCAGGTGTCGTGAGGCTAGCACCGCCACCATGTCCAAGATGCCGG
CCAAGAAGAAGAGCTGCTTCCAGATCACCAGTGTCACCACGGCCCAGGTGGCCACTAGCATCACCGAGGA
CACCGAGAGCTTGGACGACCCGGACGAGTCACGCACAGAGGACGTCTCCTCCGAGATTTTCGACGTCTCT
CGGGCCACGGATTATGGCCCTGAGGAGGTCTGCGAGCGCAGCTCTTCCGAAGAGACGCTTAACAATGTTG
GGGATGCGGAGACTCCCGGGACCGTCTCCCCAAACCTCCTCCTAGATGGGCAGCTGGCAGCGGCGGCTGC
TGCTCCCGCCAACGGAGGAGGAGTCGTTTCGGCCCGGAGCGTGTCTGGGGCGCTCGCCAGTACCCTGGCG
GCGGCTGCCACTTCGGCCCCCGCCCCCGGAGCACCCGGCGGCCCCCAGCTCGCGGGCTCATCCGCCGGGC
CAGTGACTGCAGCCCCATCTCAGCCTCCCACCACATGTAGTTCCCGTTTTCGCGTGATCAAGCTGGACCA
CGGGAGCGGAGAGCCCTATAGACGCGGCCGATGGACGTGTATGGAATACTATGAGAGGGATTCAGACAGC
AGCGTCCTGACTAGATCCGGGGATTGCATTAGACACAGCAGTACTTTTGACCAGACTGCGGAGCGGGACA
GCGGCCTGGGCGCCACCGGAGGGTCGGTGGTGGTAGTAGTGGCCTCCATGCAGGGGGCGCACGGGCCCGA
GTCGGGAACTGACAGCTCCTTGACTGCTGTGTCACAGCTACCCCCGTCGGAGAAAATGAGCCAGCCCACT
CCGGCCCAGCCGCAGAGTTTTAGCGTTGGGCAGCCACAGCCGCCGCCGCCACCCGTAGGTGGGGCTGTGG
CTCAAAGCTCGGCTCCGCTGCCGCCGTTCCCGGGAGCCGCGACCGGGCCGCAGCCAATGATGGCAGCCGC
GCAGCCCAGCCAGCCCCAGGGAGCGGGGCCCGGGGGACAGACTCTGCCGCCGACGAATGTAACCCTGGCG
CAGCCGGCTATGTCCCTGCCTCCGCAGCCGGGCCCTGCAGTGGGCGCCCCCGCGGCGCAGCAGCCCCAGC
AGTTCGCGTATCCTCAGCCTCAGATACCGCCCGGACATTTGCTGCCCGTCCAGCCCTCCGGCCAGAGTGA
GTACCTGCAGCAGCACGTGGCCGGCCTGCAGCCGCCAAGCCCCGCGCAGCCCTCGTCCACCGGCGCCGCA
GCGAGCCCCGCCACGGCGGCCACCCTTCCCGTGGGCACCGGCCAGAATGCTTCCTCGGTGGGCGCGCAGC
TCATGGGCGCGTCTTCCCAGCCCAGCGAAGCCATGGCCCCCCGGACGGGACCAGCGCAAGGCGGGCAGGT
CGCGCCTTGTCAGCCGACTGGAGTGCCCCCGGCTACTGTGGGAGGCGTGGTGCAGCCGTGCCTCGGTCCT
GCCGGGGCTGGGCAGCCCCAGTCCGTGCCTCCGCCGCAGATGGGTGGCAGTGGTCCGCTGTCAGCCGTAC
CTGGTGGCCCTCACGCCGTGGTGCCCGGAGTTCCAAACGTGCCTGCAGCCGTGCCCGCTCCAAGCGTGCC
TAGTGTGTCTACCACTTCTGTTACTATGCCAAATGTACCCGCGCCTCTGGCCCAGTCGCAACAGCTGAGC
AGCCATACGCCAGTCAGCAGGAGCAGCAGCATAATCCAGCATGTTGGGCTGCCCTTAGCGCCAGGCACAC
ACAGCGCACCAACAAGTCTACCACAGTCTGACCTAAGCCAGTTTCAAACTCAGACCCAGCCTTTAGTCGG
GCAAGTCGACGATACTAGAAGAAAATCAGAACCCCTACCTCAACCACCACTTTCTCTCATTGCTGAAAAT
AAGCCTGTTGTGAAGCCGCCTGTTGCAGATTCCCTGGCAAACCCCCTTCAGTTAACACCTATGAACAGTC
TGGCCACCTCTGTATTCAGCATAGCTATTCCTGTTGATGGTGATGAAGACAGGAATCCTTCAACTGCTTT
CTACCAAGCGTTCCATTTGAACACGTTAAAGGAATCAAAGAGCCTCTGGGATAGTGCATCTGGGGGAGGT
GTTGTAGCCATTGACAACAAAATAGAACAAGCAATGGATCTGGTGAAAAGCCATTTGATGTATGCAGTAA
GAGAAGAAGTGGAAGTTTTAAAGGAACAAATAAAAGAATTAGTTGAAAGAAACTCTTTACTTGAACGAGA
AAATGCACTGTTAAAATCTCTTTCAAGCAATGATCAATTATCCCAACTCCCAACCCAACAGGCCAATCCT
GGTAGCACTTCTCAACAGCAAGCAGTGATAGCACAGCCTCCGCAGCCAACGCAACCTCCACAGCAGCCGA
ATGTCTCCTCAGCATAGTAATGAACTAGTCCGTAACTTGAAAGTATTTCGATTTCTTGGCTTTATATATC
TTGTGGAAAGGACGACCTCCTCTCCGAACCTGCGCTATGACGCGTTAAGTCGACAATCAACCTCTGGATT
ACAAAATTTGTGAAAGATTGACTGGTATTCTTAACTATGTTGCTCCTTTTACGCTATGTGGATACGCTGC
TTTAATGCCTTTGTATCATGCTATTGCTTCCCGTATGGCTTTCATTTTCTCCTCCTTGTATAAATCCTGG
TTGCTGTCTCTTTATGAGGAGTTGTGGCCCGTTGTCAGGCAACGTGGCGTGGTGTGCACTGTGTTTGCTG
ACGCAACCCCCACTGGTTGGGGCATTGCCACCACCTGTCAGCTCCTTTCCGGGACTTTCGCTTTCCCCCT
CCCTATTGCCACGGCGGAACTCATCGCCGCCTGCCTTGCCCGCTGCTGGACAGGGGCTCGGCTGTTGGGC
ACTGACAATTCCGTGGTGTTGTCGGGGAAATCATCGTCCTTTCCTTGGCTGCTCGCCTGTGTTGCCACCT
GGATTCTGCGCGGGACGTCCTTCTGCTACGTCCCTTCGGCCCTCAATCCAGCGGACCTTCCTTCCCGCGG
CCTGCTGCCGGCTCTGCGGCCTCTTCCGCGTCTTCGCCTTCGCCCTCAGACGAGTCGGATCTCCCTTTGG
GCCGCCTCCCCGCGTCGACTTTAAGACCAATGACTTACAAGGCAGCTGTAGATCTTAGCCACTTTTTAAA
AGAAAAGGGGGGACTGGAAGGGCTAATTCACTCCCAACGAAGACAAGATCTGCTTTTTGCTTGTACTGGG
TCTCTCTGGTTAGACCAGATCTGAGCCTGGGAGCTCTCTGGCTAACTAGGGAACCCACTGCTTAAGCCTC
AATAAAGCTTGCCTTGAGTGCTTCAAGTAGTGTGTGCCCGTCTGTTGTGTGACTCTGGTAACTAGAGATC
CCTCAGACCCTTTTAGTCAGTGTGGAAAATCTCTAGCAGTACGTATAGTAGTTCATGTCATCTTATTATT
CAGTATTTATAACTTGCAAAGAAATGAATATCAGAGAGTGAGAGGAACTTGTTTATTGCAGCTTATAATG
GTTACAAATAAAGCAATAGCATCACAAATTTCACAAATAAAGCATTTTTTTCACTGCATTCTAGTTGTGG
TTTGTCCAAACTCATCAATGTATCTTATCATGTCTGGCTCTAGCTATCCCGCCCCTAACTCCGCCCATCC
CGCCCCTAACTCCGCCCAGTTCCGCCCATTCTCCGCCCCATGGCTGACTAATTTTTTTTATTTATGCAGA
GGCCGAGGCCGCCTCGGCCTCTGAGCTATTCCAGAAGTAGTGAGGAGGCTTTTTTGGAGGCCTAGGGACG
TACCCAATTCGCCCTATAGTGAGTCGTATTACGCGCGCTCACTGGCCGTCGTTTTACAACGTCGTGACTG
GGAAAACCCTGGCGTTACCCAACTTAATCGCCTTGCAGCACATCCCCCTTTCGCCAGCTGGCGTAATAGC
GAAGAGGCCCGCACCGATCGCCCTTCCCAACAGTTGCGCAGCCTGAATGGCGAATGGG
[124 nt withheld, positions 8039-8162]
C
[91 nt withheld, positions 8164-8254]
A
[49 nt withheld, positions 8256-8304]
CCTTTGACGTTGGAGTCCACGTTCTTT
[37 nt withheld, positions 8332-8368]
ACCCTATCTCGGTCTATTCTTTTGATTTATAAGGGATTTTGCCGATTTCGGCCTATTGGTTAAAAAATGA
GCTGATTTAACAAAAATTTAACGCGAATTTTAACAAAATATTAACGCTTACAATTTAGGTGGCACTTTTC
GGGGAAATGTGCGCGGAACCCCTATTTGTTTATTTTTCTAAATACATTCAAATATGTATCCGCTCATGAG
ACAATAACCCTGATAAATGCTTCAATAATATTGAAAAAGGAAGAGTATGAGTATTCAACATTTCCGTGTC
GCCCTTATTCCCTTTTTTGCGGCATTTTGCCTTCCTGTTTTTGCTCACCCAGAAACGCTGGTGAAAGTAA
AAGATGCTGAAGATCAGTTGGGTGCACGAGTGGGTTACATCGAACTGGATCTCAACAGCGGTAAGATCCT
TGAGAGTTTTCGCCCCGAAGAACGTTTTCCAATGATGAGCACTTTTAAAGTTCTGCTATGTGGCGCGGTA
TTATCCCGTATTGACGCCGGGCAAGAGCAACTCGGTCGCCGCATACACTATTCTCAGAATGACTTGGTTG
AGTACTCACCAGTCACAGAAAAGCATCTTACGGATGGCATGACAGTAAGAGAATTATGCAGTGCTGCCAT
AACCATGAGTGATAACACTGCGGCCAACTTACTTCTGACAACGATCGGAGGACCGAAGGAGCTAACCGCT
TTTTTGCACAACATGGGGGATCATGTAACTCGCCTTGATCGTTGGGAACCGGAGCTGAATGAAGCCATAC
CAAACGACGAGCGTGACACCACGATGCCTGTAGCAATGGCAACAACGTTGCGCAAACTATTAACTGGCGA
ACTACTTACTCTAGCTTCCCGGCAACAATTAATAGACTGGATGGAGGCGGATAAAGTTGCAGGACCACTT
CTGCGCTCGGCCCTTCCGGCTGGCTGGTTTATTGCTGATAAATCTGGAGCCGGTGAGCGTGGGTCTCGCG
GTATCATTGCAGCACTGGGGCCAGATGGTAAGCCCTCCCGTATCGTAGTTATCTACACGACGGGGAGTCA
GGCAACTATGGATGAACGAAATAGACAGATCGCTGAGATAGGTGCCTCACTGATTAAGCATTGGTAACTG
TCAGACCAAGTTTACTCATATATACTTTAGATTGATTTAAAACTTCATTTTTAATTTAAAAGGATCTAGG
TGAAGATCCTTTTTGATAATCTCATGACCAAAATCCCTTAACGTGAGTTTTCGTTCCACTGAGCGTCAGA
CCCCGTAGAAAAGATCAAAGGATCTTCTTGAGATCCTTTTTTTCTGCGCGTAATCTGCTGCTTGCAAACA
AAAAAACCACCGCTACCAGCGGTGGTTTGTTTGCCGGATCAAGAGCTACCAACTCTTTTTCCGAAGGTAA
CTGGCTTCAGCAGAGCGCAGATACCAAATACTGTTCTTCTAGTGTAGCCGTAGTTAGGCCACCACTTCAA
GAACTCTGTAGCACCGCCTACATACCTCGCTCTGCTAATCCTGTTACCAGTGGCTGCTGCCAGTGGCGAT
AAGTCGTGTCTTACCGGGTTGGACTCAAGACGATAGTTACCGGATAAGGCGCAGCGGTCGGGCTGAACGG
GGGGTTCGTGCACACAGCCCAGCTTGGAGCGAACGACCTACACCGAACTGAGATACCTACAGCGTGAGCT
ATGAGAAAGCGCCACGCTTCCCGAAGGGAGAAAGGCGGACAGGTATCCGGTAAGCGGCAGGGTCGGAACA
GGAGAGCGCACGAGGGAGCTTCCAGGGGGAAACGCCTGGTATCTTTATAGTCCTGTCGGGTTTCGCCACC
TCTGACTTGAGCGTCGATTTTTGTGATGCTCGTCAGGGGGGCGGAGCCTATGGAAAAACGCCAGCAACGC
GGCCTTTTTACGGTTCCTGGCCTTTTGCTGGCCTTTTGCTCACATGTTCTTTCCTGCGTTATCCCCTGAT
TCTGTGGATAACCGTATTACCGCCTTTGAGTGAGCTGATACCGCTCGCCGCAGCCGAACGACCGAGCGCA
GCGAGTCAGTGAGCGAGGAAGCGGAAGAGCGCCCAATACGCAAACCGCCTCTCCCCGCGCGTTGGCCGAT
TCATTAATGCAGCTGGCACGACAGGTTTCCCGACTGGAAAGCGGGCAGTGAGCGCAACGCAATTAATGTG
AGTTAGCTCACTCATTAGGCACCCCAGGCTTTACACTTTATGCTTCCGGCTCGTATGTTGTGTGGAATTG
TGAGCGGATAACAATTTCACACAGGAAACAGCTATGACCATGATTACGCCAAGCGCGCAATTAACCCTCA
CTAAAGGGAACAAAAGCTGGAGCTGCAAGC
