>Addgene plasmid #144270 | TFORF1045 | depositor partial sequence | sequence record 284925 | Insert
ACCGCCACCATGTCCAAGATGCCGGCCAAGAAGAAGAGCTGCTTCCAGATCACCAGTGTCACCACGGCCC
AGGTGGCCACTAGCATCACCGAGGACACCGAGAGCTTGGACGACCCGGACGAGTCACGCACAGAGGACGT
CTCCTCCGAGATTTTCGACGTCTCTCGGGCCACGGATTATGGCCCTGAGGAGGTCTGCGAGCGCAGCTCT
TCCGAAGAGACGCTTAACAATGTTGGGGATGCGGAGACTCCCGGGACCGTCTCCCCAAACCTCCTCCTAG
ATGGGCAGCTGGCAGCGGCGGCTGCTGCTCCCGCCAACGGAGGAGGAGTCGTTTCGGCCCGGAGCGTGTC
TGGGGCGCTCGCCAGTACCCTGGCGGCGGCTGCCACTTCGGCCCCCGCCCCCGGAGCACCCGGCGGCCCC
CAGCTCGCGGGCTCATCCGCCGGGCCAGTGACTGCAGCCCCATCTCAGCCTCCCACCACATGTAGTTCCC
GTTTTCGCGTGATCAAGCTGGACCACGGGAGCGGAGAGCCCTATAGACGCGGCCGATGGACGTGTATGGA
ATACTATGAGAGGGATTCAGACAGCAGCGTCCTGACTAGATCCGGGGATTGCATTAGACACAGCAGTACT
TTTGACCAGACTGCGGAGCGGGACAGCGGCCTGGGCGCCACCGGAGGGTCGGTGGTGGTAGTAGTGGCCT
CCATGCAGGGGGCGCACGGGCCCGAGTCGGGAACTGACAGCTCCTTGACTGCTGTGTCACAGCTACCCCC
GTCGGAGAAAATGAGCCAGCCCACTCCGGCCCAGCCGCAGAGTTTTAGCGTTGGGCAGCCACAGCCGCCG
CCGCCACCCGTAGGTGGGGCTGTGGCTCAAAGCTCGGCTCCGCTGCCGCCGTTCCCGGGAGCCGCGACCG
GGCCGCAGCCAATGATGGCAGCCGCGCAGCCCAGCCAGCCCCAGGGAGCGGGGCCCGGGGGACAGACTCT
GCCGCCGACGAATGTAACCCTGGCGCAGCCGGCTATGTCCCTGCCTCCGCAGCCGGGCCCTGCAGTGGGC
GCCCCCGCGGCGCAGCAGCCCCAGCAGTTCGCGTATCCTCAGCCTCAGATACCGCCCGGACATTTGCTGC
CCGTCCAGCCCTCCGGCCAGAGTGAGTACCTGCAGCAGCACGTGGCCGGCCTGCAGCCGCCAAGCCCCGC
GCAGCCCTCGTCCACCGGCGCCGCAGCGAGCCCCGCCACGGCGGCCACCCTTCCCGTGGGCACCGGCCAG
AATGCTTCCTCGGTGGGCGCGCAGCTCATGGGCGCGTCTTCCCAGCCCAGCGAAGCCATGGCCCCCCGGA
CGGGACCAGCGCAAGGCGGGCAGGTCGCGCCTTGTCAGCCGACTGGAGTGCCCCCGGCTACTGTGGGAGG
CGTGGTGCAGCCGTGCCTCGGTCCTGCCGGGGCTGGGCAGCCCCAGTCCGTGCCTCCGCCGCAGATGGGT
GGCAGTGGTCCGCTGTCAGCCGTACCTGGTGGCCCTCACGCCGTGGTGCCCGGAGTTCCAAACGTGCCTG
CAGCCGTGCCCGCTCCAAGCGTGCCTAGTGTGTCTACCACTTCTGTTACTATGCCAAATGTACCCGCGCC
TCTGGCCCAGTCGCAACAGCTGAGCAGCCATACGCCAGTCAGCAGGAGCAGCAGCATAATCCAGCATGTT
GGGCTGCCCTTAGCGCCAGGCACACACAGCGCACCAACAAGTCTACCACAGTCTGACCTAAGCCAGTTTC
AAACTCAGACCCAGCCTTTAGTCGGGCAAGTCGACGATACTAGAAGAAAATCAGAACCCCTACCTCAACC
ACCACTTTCTCTCATTGCTGAAAATAAGCCTGTTGTGAAGCCGCCTGTTGCAGATTCCCTGGCAAACCCC
CTTCAGTTAACACCTATGAACAGTCTGGCCACCTCTGTATTCAGCATAGCTATTCCTGTTGATGGTGATG
AAGACAGGAATCCTTCAACTGCTTTCTACCAAGCGTTCCATTTGAACACGTTAAAGGAATCAAAGAGCCT
CTGGGATAGTGCATCTGGGGGAGGTGTTGTAGCCATTGACAACAAAATAGAACAAGCAATGGATCTGGTG
AAAAGCCATTTGATGTATGCAGTAAGAGAAGAAGTGGAAGTTTTAAAGGAACAAATAAAAGAATTAGTTG
AAAGAAACTCTTTACTTGAACGAGAAAATGCACTGTTAAAATCTCTTTCAAGCAATGATCAATTATCCCA
ACTCCCAACCCAACAGGCCAATCCTGGTAGCACTTCTCAACAGCAAGCAGTGATAGCACAGCCTCCGCAG
CCAACGCAACCTCCACAGCAGCCGAATGTCTCCTCAGCATAGTAATGAACTAGTCCGTAACTTGAAAGTA
TTTCGATTTCTTGGCTTTATATATCTTGTGGAAAGGACGACCTCCTCTCCGAACCTGCGCTATG
