>Addgene plasmid #144270 | TFORF1045 | depositor partial sequence | sequence record 284926 | Barcode
CCTCCTCTCCGAACCTGCGCTATG
